Addgene plasmid #87732: pCMV-Tag/WT SPAST without 5'UTR
Purpose: Expresses WT spastin M1 and M87 in mammalian cells
Depositing lab: Peter Baas. Depositing organization: Drexel University. Publication: Evaluation of loss of function as an explanation for SPG4-based hereditary spastic paraplegia. Solowska JM, Garbern JY, Baas PW. Hum Mol Genet. 2010 Jul 15;19(14):2767-79. doi: 10.1093/hmg/ddq177. Epub 2010 Apr 29. PubMed 20430936.
Backbone
  Vector backbone: pCMV-Tag
  Backbone manufacturer: Stratagene
  Backbone size w/o insert (bp): 4300
  Vector type: Mammalian Expression
  Selectable markers: Neomycin (select with G418)
Growth in bacteria
  Bacterial resistance: Kanamycin, 50 μg/mL
  Growth temperature: 37°C
  Growth strain: DH5alpha
  Copy number: Unknown
Gene/Insert
  Gene/Insert name: SPAST
  Species: H. sapiens (human)
  Insert size (bp): 1862
  Mutation: 5'UTR deleted (1-190 bp)
  GenBank ID: NM_014946
  Entrez Gene: SPAST (a.k.a. ADPSP, FSP2, SPG4)
  Promoter: CMV
  Cloning method: Restriction Enzyme; 5′ cloning site EcoICRI (destroyed during cloning); 3′ cloning site BamHI (destroyed during cloning)
  Sequencing primers: 5′ T3; 3′ T7
Terms and licenses: Academic/Nonprofit Terms; Industry Terms: Not Available to Industry
Depositor comments: Cloning of spastin cDNA into pCMV-Tag EcoICRI and ApaI sites removed myc tag. To detect spastin, use an anti-spastin antibody.
How to cite: pCMV-Tag/WT SPAST without 5'UTR was a gift from Peter Baas (Addgene plasmid # 87732 ; http://n2t.net/addgene:87732 ; RRID:Addgene_87732)
