[The description below was written by a language model from this plasmid's Addgene catalogue record and pLannotate feature annotations shown in this document.]
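Description:
pCMV-Tag/WT SPAST without 5'UTR is a mammalian expression plasmid built on the Stratagene pCMV-Tag backbone and carrying the wild-type human SPAST cDNA, which encodes the microtubule-severing protein spastin (the gene mutated in SPG4 hereditary spastic paraplegia). The sequenced plasmid is about 6.1 kb. It replicates in E. coli from a high-copy ColE1/pUC-type origin and also carries an f1 origin for single-stranded DNA production. A single NeoR/KanR (Tn5 aminoglycoside phosphotransferase) gene serves both hosts. It sits behind tandem bacterial (bla-type) and SV40 early promoters and is terminated by the HSV TK polyadenylation signal, so it gives kanamycin resistance in bacteria and G418 selection in mammalian cells.

The spastin open reading frame is driven by the CMV immediate early enhancer and promoter and is followed by an SV40 polyadenylation signal. T3 and T7 phage promoters flank the insert and serve as sequencing primer sites. The insert lacks the first 190 bp of the reference transcript, corresponding to the 5'UTR, but retains the full coding region. According to the stated purpose, it expresses both the full-length M1 isoform and the shorter M87 isoform, which arises from a downstream start codon. Cloning removed the vector's myc tag, so the protein is untagged and must be detected with an anti-spastin antibody. The record is inconsistent about the 3′ cloning site, listing BamHI in the cloning fields but ApaI in the depositor comments. The construct is suited to expressing wild-type spastin isoforms in cultured mammalian cells, and its name implies comparison with versions that retain the 5'UTR, in work on disease mechanisms in SPG4.
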