Features (pLannotate 1.2.2; 18 found; start..end, strand, type, name):
      1..304     +  enhancer       CMV enhancer: human cytomegalovirus immediate early enhancer
    305..508     +  promoter       CMV promoter: human cytomegalovirus (CMV) immediate early promoter
    554..572     +  promoter       T3 promoter: promoter for bacteriophage T3 RNA polymerase
    616..2463    +  CDS            SPAST: SPAST_HUMAN - Also known as ADPSP, FSP2, KIAA1083 From Homo sapiens (Human).
   2518..2536    -  promoter       T7 promoter: promoter for bacteriophage T7 RNA polymerase
   2546..2585    +  CDS            lacZα (fragment): LacZα fragment of β-galactosidase; lacZ fragment
   2595..2650    +  intron         small t intron (fragment): SV40 (simian virus 40) small t antigen intron
   2650..2787    +  CDS            large T antigen (fragment): large T antigen from SV40 (simian virus 40)
   2810..2931    +  polyA_signal   SV40 poly(A) signal: SV40 polyadenylation signal
   2965..3393    -  rep_origin     f1 ori (sequence partly withheld): f1 bacteriophage origin of replication; arrow indicates direction of (+) strand synthesis
   3420..3522    +  promoter       AmpR promoter: bla
   3526..3883    +  promoter       SV40 promoter: SV40 enhancer and early promoter
   3918..4712    +  CDS            NeoR/KanR: aminoglycoside phosphotransferase from Tn5; aph(3')-II (or nptII); confers resistance to neomycin, kanamycin, and G418 (Geneticin®)
   4733..4885    +  CDS            ble (fragment): BLE_KLEPN - Experimental evidence at protein level: Swiss-Prot protein existence level 1. Binding protein with a strong affinity to the bleomycin family of antibiotics. Binds to CL990; an antimitotic-antibiotic compound. From Klebsiella pneumoniae.
   4944..4991    +  polyA_signal   HSV TK poly(A) signal: herpes simplex virus thymidine kinase polyadenylation signal (Cole and Stacy, 1985)
   5082..5098    -  polyA_signal   bGH poly(A) signal (fragment): bovine growth hormone polyadenylation signal
   5320..5908    +  rep_origin     ori: high-copy-number ColE1/pMB1/pBR322/pUC origin of replication
   6023..6082    +  enhancer       CMV enhancer (fragment): human cytomegalovirus immediate early enhancer
>Addgene plasmid #87732 | pCMV-Tag/WT SPAST without 5'UTR | addgene full sequence | sequence record 173580 | Addgene NGS Result
CGTTACATAACTTACGGTAAATGGCCCGCCTGGCTGACCGCCCAACGACCCCCGCCCATTGACGTCAATA
ATGACGTATGTTCCCATAGTAACGCCAATAGGGACTTTCCATTGACGTCAATGGGTGGAGTATTTACGGT
AAACTGCCCACTTGGCAGTACATCAAGTGTATCATATGCCAAGTACGCCCCCTATTGACGTCAATGACGG
TAAATGGCCCGCCTGGCATTATGCCCAGTACATGACCTTATGGGACTTTCCTACTTGGCAGTACATCTAC
GTATTAGTCATCGCTATTACCATGGTGATGCGGTTTTGGCAGTACATCAATGGGCGTGGATAGCGGTTTG
ACTCACGGGGATTTCCAAGTCTCCACCCCATTGACGTCAATGGGAGTTTGTTTTGGCACCAAAATCAACG
GGACTTTCCAAAATGTCGTAACAACTCCGCCCCATTGACGCAAATGGGCGGTAGGCGTGTACGGTGGGAG
GTCTATATAAGCAGAGCTGGTTTAGTGAACCGTCAGATCCGCTAGCGATTACGCCAAGCTCGAAATTAAC
CCTCACTAAAGGGAACAAAAGCTGGAGATCGCGGCGGCGGCAGTGAGAGCTGTGAATGAATTCTCCGGGT
GGACGAGGGAAGAAGAAAGGCTCCGGCGGCGCCAGCAACCCGGTGCCTCCCAGGCCTCCGCCCCCTTGCC
TGGCCCCCGCCCCTCCCGCCGCCGGGCCGGCCCCTCCGCCCGAGTCGCCGCATAAGCGGAACCTGTACTA
TTTCTCCTACCCGCTGTTTGTAGGCTTCGCGCTGCTGCGTTTGGTCGCCTTCCACCTGGGGCTCCTCTTC
GTGTGGCTCTGCCAGCGCTTCTCCCGCGCCCTCATGGCAGCCAAGAGGAGCTCCGGGGCCGCGCCAGCAC
CTGCCTCGGCCTCGGCCCCGGCGCCGGTGCCGGGCGGCGAGGCCGAGCGCGTCCGAGTCTTCCACAAACA
GGCCTTCGAGTACATCTCCATTGCCCTGCGCATCGATGAGGATGAGAAAGCAGGACAGAAGGAGCAAGCT
GTGGAATGGTATAAGAAAGGTATTGAAGAACTGGAAAAAGGAATAGCTGTTATAGTTACAGGACAAGGTG
AACAGTGTGAAAGAGCTAGACGCCTTCAAGCTAAAATGATGACTAATTTGGTTATGGCCAAGGACCGCTT
ACAACTTCTAGAGAAGATGCAACCAGTTTTGCCATTTTCCAAGTCACAAACGGACGTCTATAATGACAGT
ACTAACTTGGCATGCCGCAATGGACATCTCCAGTCAGAAAGTGGAGCTGTTCCAAAAAGAAAAGACCCCT
TAACACACACTAGTAATTCACTGCCTCGTTCAAAAACAGTTATGAAAACTGGATCTGCAGGCCTTTCAGG
CCACCATAGAGCACCTAGTTACAGTGGTTTATCCATGGTTTCTGGAGTGAAACAGGGATCTGGTCCTGCT
CCTACCACTCATAAGGGTACTCCGAAAACAAATAGGACAAATAAACCTTCTACCCCTACAACTGCTACTC
GTAAGAAAAAAGACTTGAAGAATTTTAGGAATGTGGACAGCAACCTTGCTAACCTTATAATGAATGAAAT
TGTGGACAATGGAACAGCTGTTAAATTTGATGATATAGCTGGTCAAGACTTGGCAAAACAAGCATTGCAA
GAAATTGTTATTCTTCCTTCTCTGAGGCCTGAGTTGTTCACAGGGCTTAGAGCTCCTGCCAGAGGGCTGT
TACTCTTTGGTCCACCTGGGAATGGGAAGACAATGCTGGCTAAAGCAGTAGCTGCAGAATCGAATGCAAC
CTTCTTTAATATAAGTGCTGCAAGTTTAACTTCAAAATACGTGGGAGAAGGAGAGAAATTGGTGAGGGCT
CTTTTTGCTGTGGCTCGAGAACTTCAACCTTCTATAATTTTTATAGATGAAGTTGATAGCCTTTTGTGTG
AAAGAAGAGAAGGGGAGCACGATGCTAGTAGACGCCTAAAAACTGAATTTCTAATAGAATTTGATGGTGT
ACAGTCTGCTGGAGATGACAGAGTACTTGTAATGGGTGCAACTAATAGGCCACAAGAGCTTGATGAGGCT
GTTCTCAGGCGTTTCATCAAACGGGTATATGTGTCTTTACCAAATGAGGAGACAAGACTACTTTTGCTTA
AAAATCTGTTATGTAAACAAGGAAGTCCATTGACCCAAAAAGAACTAGCACAACTTGCTAGAATGACTGA
TGGATACTCAGGAAGTGACCTAACAGCTTTGGCAAAAGATGCAGCACTGGGTCCTATCCGAGAACTAAAA
CCAGAACAGGTGAAGAATATGTCTGCCAGTGAGATGAGAAATATTCGATTATCTGACTTCACTGAATCCT
TGAAAAAAATAAAACGCAGCGTCAGCCCTCAAACTTTAGAAGCGTACATACGTTGGAACAAGGACTTTGG
AGATACCACTGTTTAAGGGCCCGGTACCTTAATTAATTAAGGTACCAGGTAAGTGTACCCAATTCGCCCT
ATAGTGAGTCGTATTACAATTCACTCGATCGCCCTTCCCAACAGTTGCGCAGCCTGAATGGCGAATGGAG
ATCCAATTTTTAAGTGTATAATGTGTTAAACTACTGATTCTAATTGTTTGTGTATTTTAGATTCACAGTC
CCAAGGCTCATTTCAGGCCCCTCAGTCCTCACAGTCTGTTCATGATCATAATCAGCCATACCACATTTGT
AGAGGTTTTACTTGCTTTAAAAAACCTCCCACACCTCCCCCTGAACCTGAAACATAAAATGAATGCAATT
GTTGTTGTTAACTTGTTTATTGCAGCTTATAATGGTTACAAATAAAGCAATAGCATCACAAATTTCACAA
ATAAAGCATTTTTTTCACTGCATTCTAGTTGTGGTTTGTCCAAACTCATCAATGTATCTTAACGCGTAAA
TTGTAAGCGTTAATATTTTGTTAAAATTCGCGTTAAATTTTTGTTAAATCAGCTCATTTTTTAACCAATA
GGCCGAAATCGGCAAAATCCCTTATAAATCAAAAGAATAGACCGAGATAGGGT
[37 nt withheld, positions 3064-3100]
AAAGAACGTGGACTCCAACGTCAAAGG
[49 nt withheld, positions 3128-3176]
T
[91 nt withheld, positions 3178-3268]
G
[124 nt withheld, positions 3270-3393]
CAGGTGGCACTTTTCGGGGAAATGTGCGCGGAACCCCTATTTGTTTATTTTTCTAAATACATTCAAATAT
GTATCCGCTCATGAGACAATAACCCTGATAAATGCTTCAATAATATTGAAAAAGGAAGAATCCTGAGGCG
GAAAGAACCAGCTGTGGAATGTGTGTCAGTTAGGGTGTGGAAAGTCCCCAGGCTCCCCAGCAGGCAGAAG
TATGCAAAGCATGCATCTCAATTAGTCAGCAACCAGGTGTGGAAAGTCCCCAGGCTCCCCAGCAGGCAGA
AGTATGCAAAGCATGCATCTCAATTAGTCAGCAACCATAGTCCCGCCCCTAACTCCGCCCATCCCGCCCC
TAACTCCGCCCAGTTCCGCCCATTCTCCGCCCCATGGCTGACTAATTTTTTTTATTTATGCAGAGGCCGA
GGCCGCCTCGGCCTCTGAGCTATTCCAGAAGTAGTGAGGAGGCTTTTTTGGAGGCCTAGGCTTTTGCAAA
GATCGATCAAGAGACAGGATGAGGATCGTTTCGCATGATTGAACAAGATGGATTGCACGCAGGTTCTCCG
GCCGCTTGGGTGGAGAGGCTATTCGGCTATGACTGGGCACAACAGACAATCGGCTGCTCTGATGCCGCCG
TGTTCCGGCTGTCAGCGCAGGGGCGCCCGGTTCTTTTTGTCAAGACCGACCTGTCCGGTGCCCTGAATGA
ACTGCAAGACGAGGCAGCGCGGCTATCGTGGCTGGCCACGACGGGCGTTCCTTGCGCAGCTGTGCTCGAC
GTTGTCACTGAAGCGGGAAGGGACTGGCTGCTATTGGGCGAAGTGCCGGGGCAGGATCTCCTGTCATCTC
ACCTTGCTCCTGCCGAGAAAGTATCCATCATGGCTGATGCAATGCGGCGGCTGCATACGCTTGATCCGGC
TACCTGCCCATTCGACCACCAAGCGAAACATCGCATCGAGCGAGCACGTACTCGGATGGAAGCCGGTCTT
GTCGATCAGGATGATCTGGACGAAGAACATCAGGGGCTCGCGCCAGCCGAACTGTTCGCCAGGCTCAAGG
CGAGCATGCCCGACGGCGAGGATCTCGTCGTGACCCATGGCGATGCCTGCTTGCCGAATATCATGGTGGA
AAATGGCCGCTTTTCTGGATTCATCGACTGTGGCCGGCTGGGTGTGGCGGACCGCTATCAGGACATAGCG
TTGGCTACCCGTGATATTGCTGAAGAACTTGGCGGCGAATGGGCTGACCGCTTCCTCGTGCTTTACGGTA
TCGCCGCTCCCGATTCGCAGCGCATCGCCTTCTATCGCCTTCTTGACGAGTTCTTCTGAGCGGGACTCTG
GGGTTCGAAATGACCGACCAAGCGACGCCCAACCTGCCATCACGAGATTTCGATTCCACCGCCGCCTTCT
ATGAAAGGTTGGGCTTCGGAATCGTTTTCCGGGACGCCGGCTGGATGATCCTCCAGCGCGGGGATCTCAT
GCTGGAGTTCTTCGCCCACCCTAGGGGGAGGCTAACTGAAACACGGAAGGAGACAATACCGGAAGGAACC
CGCGCTATGACGGCAATAAAAAGACAGAATAAAACGCACGGTGTTGGGTCGTTTGTTCATAAACGCGGGG
TTCGGTCCCAGGGCTGGCACTCTGTCGATACCCCACCGAGACCCCATTGGGGCCAATACGCCCGCGTTTC
TTCCTTTTCCCCACCCCACCCCCCAAGTTCGGGTGAAGGCCCAGGGCTCGCAGCCAACGTCGGGGCGGCA
GGCCCTGCCATAGCCTCAGGTTACTCATATATACTTTAGATTGATTTAAAACTTCATTTTTAATTTAAAA
GGATCTAGGTGAAGATCCTTTTTGATAATCTCATGACCAAAATCCCTTAACGTGAGTTTTCGTTCCACTG
AGCGTCAGACCCCGTAGAAAAGATCAAAGGATCTTCTTGAGATCCTTTTTTTCTGCGCGTAATCTGCTGC
TTGCAAACAAAAAAACCACCGCTACCAGCGGTGGTTTGTTTGCCGGATCAAGAGCTACCAACTCTTTTTC
CGAAGGTAACTGGCTTCAGCAGAGCGCAGATACCAAATACTGTTCTTCTAGTGTAGCCGTAGTTAGGCCA
CCACTTCAAGAACTCTGTAGCACCGCCTACATACCTCGCTCTGCTAATCCTGTTACCAGTGGCTGCTGCC
AGTGGCGATAAGTCGTGTCTTACCGGGTTGGACTCAAGACGATAGTTACCGGATAAGGCGCAGCGGTCGG
GCTGAACGGGGGGTTCGTGCACACAGCCCAGCTTGGAGCGAACGACCTACACCGAACTGAGATACCTACA
GCGTGAGCTATGAGAAAGCGCCACGCTTCCCGAAGGGAGAAAGGCGGACAGGTATCCGGTAAGCGGCAGG
GTCGGAACAGGAGAGCGCACGAGGGAGCTTCCAGGGGGAAACGCCTGGTATCTTTATAGTCCTGTCGGGT
TTCGCCACCTCTGACTTGAGCGTCGATTTTTGTGATGCTCGTCAGGGGGGCGGAGCCTATGGAAAAACGC
CAGCAACGCGGCCTTTTTACGGTTCCTGGCCTTTTGCTGGCCTTTTGCTCACATGTTCTTTCCTGCGTTA
TCCCCTGATTCTGTGGATAACCGTATTACCGCCATGCATTAGTTATTAATAGTAATCAATTACGGGGTCA
TTAGTTCATAGCCCATATATGGAGTTCCG
